Addgene plasmid #152090: pGBW-m4133322
Purpose: Mammalian expression plasmid for SARS-CoV-2 endoRNAse
Depositing lab: Ginkgo Bioworks & Benjie Chen. Depositing organization: Ginkgo Bioworks.
Backbone
  Vector backbone: pTwist_CMV_Puro_6
  Backbone size w/o insert (bp): 6080
  Vector type: Mammalian Expression
  Selectable markers: Puromycin
Growth in bacteria
  Bacterial resistance: Ampicillin, 100 μg/mL
  Growth temperature: 37°C
  Growth strain: DH5alpha
  Copy number: High Copy
Gene/Insert
  Gene/Insert name: SARS-CoV-2 endoRNAse
  Species: Severe acute respiratory syndrome coronavirus 2
  Insert size (bp): 1037
  Mutation: wt
  Entrez Gene: ORF1ab (a.k.a. GU280_gp01)
  Promoter: CMV
  Tag / fusion protein: Cleavable TEV;6xHis-003 (C terminal on backbone)
  Cloning method: Unknown
Resource information
  A portion of this plasmid was derived from a plasmid made by: GinkgoBioworks
Depositor comments: NCBI reference sequence: YP_009725310.1
How to cite: pGBW-m4133322 was a gift from Ginkgo Bioworks & Benjie Chen (Addgene plasmid # 152090 ; http://n2t.net/addgene:152090 ; RRID:Addgene_152090)
