[The description below was written by a language model from this plasmid's Addgene catalogue record and the feature table of its GenBank file.]
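Description:
pGBW-m4133322 is a 7,168 bp mammalian expression plasmid built on the pTwist_CMV_Puro_6 backbone for producing the SARS-CoV-2 endoRNAse, a mature cleavage product of the ORF1ab polyprotein, in its wild-type form. It is maintained in E. coli through a high-copy ColE1/pUC-type origin and a beta-lactamase gene conferring ampicillin resistance. For selection in mammalian cells, it carries a separate cassette in which the human ubiquitin C promoter drives puromycin N-acetyltransferase, followed by a synthetic polyadenylation signal.

The expression unit consists of the human cytomegalovirus immediate-early enhancer and promoter positioned at the end of the circular map, reading across the origin of numbering into the roughly 1 kb viral insert. The feature table does not annotate the insert coding sequence itself, but the unannotated region upstream of the tags corresponds to where the catalogue places it. Directly downstream and supplied by the backbone are a TEV protease recognition site and a 6xHis tag, so the protein is made as a C-terminal fusion that can be captured by metal-affinity chromatography and then released from the tag by TEV cleavage. An SV40 polyadenylation signal terminates the transcript.

The expression cassette is bracketed by 5' and 3' beta-globin insulator elements, T7 and rrnG bacterial terminators and an upstream synthetic poly(A) signal. These features are generally included to limit read-through and interference between neighbouring transcription units. The associated record places the plasmid within a set of tagged SARS-CoV-2 protein constructs intended for mammalian expression and/or purification.
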