LOCUS       Exported 7168 bp ds-DNA circular SYN 13-MAY-2021
DEFINITION  Mammalian expression plasmid for SARS-CoV-2 endoRNAse.
ACCESSION   .
VERSION     .
KEYWORDS    pGBW-m4133322
SOURCE      synthetic DNA construct
  ORGANISM  synthetic DNA construct
REFERENCE   1 (bases 1 to 7168)
  TITLE     SARS-CoV-2 protein Mammalian expression constructs, tagged, for
            protein expression and/or purification
REFERENCE   2 (bases 1 to 7168)
  AUTHORS   .
  TITLE     Direct Submission
  JOURNAL   Exported May 13, 2021 from SnapGene Server 1.1.58
            http://www.snapgene.com
FEATURES             Location/Qualifiers
     source          1..7168
                     /organism="synthetic DNA construct"
                     /mol_type="other DNA"
     CDS             1046..1066
                     /codon_start=1
                     /product="tobacco etch virus (TEV) protease recognition and
                     cleavage site"
                     /label=TEV site
                     /translation="ENLYFQS"
     CDS             1067..1084
                     /codon_start=1
                     /product="6xHis affinity tag"
                     /label=6xHis
                     /translation="HHHHHH"
     polyA_signal    1137..1258
                     /label=SV40 poly(A) signal
                     /note="SV40 polyadenylation signal"
     primer_bind     complement(1148..1167)
                     /label=EBV-rev
                     /note="SV40 polyA terminator, reverse primer"
     primer_bind     1202..1221
                     /label=SV40pA-R
                     /note="SV40 polyA, reverse primer"
     terminator      1373..1419
                     /label=T7 terminator
                     /note="transcription terminator for bacteriophage T7 RNA
                     polymerase"
     terminator      1449..1585
                     /label=rrnG terminator
                     /note="transcription terminator from the E. coli ribosomal
                     RNA rrnG operon (Albrechtsen et al., 1991)"
     misc_feature    1630..1701
                     /label=3' beta-globin insulator
                     /note="insulator downstream of the human beta-globin locus
                     (Farrell et al., 2002)"
     rep_origin      complement(1927..2515)
                     /direction=LEFT
                     /label=ori
                     /note="high-copy-number ColE1/pMB1/pBR322/pUC origin of
                     replication"
     primer_bind     complement(2007..2026)
                     /label=pBR322ori-F
                     /note="pBR322 origin, forward primer"
     promoter        3015..4224
                     /label=UbC promoter
                     /note="human ubiquitin C promoter"
     primer_bind     4061..4080
                     /label=hUBCpro-F
                     /note="Human Ubiquitin C (UbC) promoter, forward primer"
     CDS             4228..4827
                     /codon_start=1
                     /gene="pac from Streptomyces alboniger"
                     /product="puromycin N-acetyltransferase"
                     /label=PuroR
                     /note="confers resistance to puromycin"
                     /translation="MTEYKPTVRLATRDDVPRAVRTLAAAFADYPATRHTVDPDRHIER
                     VTELQELFLTRVGLDIGKVWVADDGAAVAVWTTPESVEAGAVFAEIGPRMAELSGSRLA
                     AQQQMEGLLAPHRPKEPAWFLATVGVSPDHQGKGLGSAVVLPGVEAAERAGVPAFLETS
                     APRNLPFYERLGFTVTADVEVPEGPRTWCMTRKPGA"
     primer_bind     complement(4228..4247)
                     /label=Puro-R
                     /note="Puromycin resistance gene, reverse primer. Also
                     called puro-variant-R"
     primer_bind     4724..4744
                     /label=Puro-F
                     /note="Puromycin resistance gene, forward primer"
     polyA_signal    4854..4902
                     /note="synthetic polyadenylation signal"
     CDS             5168..6028
                     /codon_start=1
                     /gene="bla"
                     /product="beta-lactamase"
                     /label=AmpR
                     /note="confers resistance to ampicillin, carbenicillin, and
                     related antibiotics"
                     /translation="MSIQHFRVALIPFFAAFCLPVFAHPETLVKVKDAEDQLGARVGYI
                     ELDLNSGKILESFRPEERFPMMSTFKVLLCGAVLSRIDAGQEQLGRRIHYSQNDLVEYS
                     PVTEKHLTDGMTVRELCSAAITMSDNTAANLLLTTIGGPKELTAFLHNMGDHVTRLDRW
                     EPELNEAIPNDERDTTMPVAMATTLRKLLTGELLTLASRQQLIDWMEADKVAGPLLRSA
                     LPAGWFIADKSGAGERGSRGIIAALGPDGKPSRIVVIYTTGSQATMDERNRQIAEIGAS
                     LIKHW"
     primer_bind     complement(5386..5405)
                     /label=Amp-R
                     /note="Ampicillin resistance gene, reverse primer"
     terminator      6041..6177
                     /label=rrnG terminator
                     /note="transcription terminator from the E. coli ribosomal
                     RNA rrnG operon (Albrechtsen et al., 1991)"
     misc_feature    6322..6393
                     /label=5' beta-globin insulator
                     /note="insulator upstream of the human beta-globin locus
                     (Farrell et al., 2002)"
     terminator      6398..6444
                     /label=T7 terminator
                     /note="transcription terminator for bacteriophage T7 RNA
                     polymerase"
     polyA_signal    6462..6510
                     /note="synthetic polyadenylation signal"
     enhancer        6591..6894
                     /label=CMV enhancer
                     /note="human cytomegalovirus immediate early enhancer"
     promoter        6896..7098
                     /label=CMV promoter
                     /note="human cytomegalovirus (CMV) immediate early
                     promoter"
     primer_bind     7049..7069
                     /label=CMV-F
                     /note="Human CMV immediate early promoter, forward primer"
ORIGIN
        1 caccatgtca ctggagaacg ttgctttcaa tgtagtgaac aaggggcact ttgacggaca
       61 gcaaggcgaa gtgccggtca gtatcataaa taatacggtg tacaccaaag tcgatggtgt
      121 tgacgtggag ttatttgaaa acaagacaac tttgcctgtc aatgtggcct tcgagctgtg
      181 ggcaaaacgc aacattaagc cagtacccga agtgaaaatc ctcaacaatc ttggcgttga
      241 tattgccgca aacactgtta tctgggatta taagcgagat gcgcctgccc atatatccac
      301 cattggagtg tgttctatga cagacatcgc taaaaagccc accgagacaa tttgcgcgcc
      361 actcacggta ttctttgacg ggagggtcga cggtcaggtg gatctgttta gaaatgcccg
      421 taacggcgta cttattactg aaggaagcgt gaaaggccta cagcccagtg ttgggccgaa
      481 gcaagcaagc ctaaatggag tcacactgat cggagaggct gtgaaaaccc agttcaacta
      541 ctataagaag gtcgacggcg tggttcagca gctgcctgag acatacttta cccaatcgcg
      601 gaatctgcaa gaatttaagc ccagatccca gatggagatt gacttcttgg aactggccat
      661 ggatgagttc atcgaacggt ataagctcga gggctacgcc ttcgagcaca tagtttatgg
      721 ggatttttct cattcacagt taggcggtct gcacttgctc atcggattag cgaaacgctt
      781 taaagagagc ccattcgaac ttgaagactt tatcccaatg gactcaactg tgaagaatta
      841 cttcataact gacgctcaga cagggtccag caagtgcgtc tgttctgtta ttgatttgct
      901 acttgatgat ttcgtggaga ttattaaatc acaggacctg tccgtggttt cgaaggtcgt
      961 gaaagtaacc atcgactata cggaaattag tttcatgctt tggtgtaagg atggccatgt
     1021 ggagacattt tatcctaagc tccaggaaaa cctttacttt cagtcgcacc atcaccatca
     1081 ccattaagct agcttgactg actgagatac agcgtacctt cagctcacag acatgataag
     1141 atacattgat gagtttggac aaaccacaac tagaatgcag tgaaaaaaat gctttatttg
     1201 tgaaatttgt gatgctattg ctttatttgt aaccattata agctgcaata aacaagttaa
     1261 caacaacaat tgcattcatt ttatgtttca ggttcagggg gaggtgtggg aggtttttta
     1321 aagcaagtaa aacctctaca aatgtggtat tggcccatct ctatcggtat cgtagcataa
     1381 ccccttgggg cctctaaacg ggtcttgagg ggttttttgt gcccctcggg ccggattgct
     1441 atctaccggc attggcgcag aaaaaaatgc ctgatgcgac gctgcgcgtc ttatactccc
     1501 acatatgcca gattcagcaa cggatacggc ttccccaact tgcccacttc catacgtgtc
     1561 ctccttacca gaaatttatc cttaaggtcg tcagctatcc tgcaggcgat ctctcgattt
     1621 cgatcaagac attcctttaa tggtcttttc tggacaccac taggggtcag aagtagttca
     1681 tcaaactttc ttccctccct aatctcattg gttaccttgg gctatcgaaa cttaattaac
     1741 cagtcaagtc agctacttgg cgagatcgac ttgtctgggt ttcgactacg ctcagaattg
     1801 cgtcagtcaa gttcgatctg gtccttgcta ttgcacccgt tctccgatta cgagtttcat
     1861 ttaaatcatg tgagcaaaag gccagcaaaa ggccaggaac cgtaaaaagg ccgcgttgct
     1921 ggcgtttttc cataggctcc gcccccctga cgagcatcac aaaaatcgac gctcaagtca
     1981 gaggtggcga aacccgacag gactataaag ataccaggcg tttccccctg gaagctccct
     2041 cgtgcgctct cctgttccga ccctgccgct taccggatac ctgtccgcct ttctcccttc
     2101 gggaagcgtg gcgctttctc atagctcacg ctgtaggtat ctcagttcgg tgtaggtcgt
     2161 tcgctccaag ctgggctgtg tgcacgaacc ccccgttcag cccgaccgct gcgccttatc
     2221 cggtaactat cgtcttgagt ccaacccggt aagacacgac ttatcgccac tggcagcagc
     2281 cactggtaac aggattagca gagcgaggta tgtaggcggt gctacagagt tcttgaagtg
     2341 gtggcctaac tacggctaca ctagaagaac agtatttggt atctgcgctc tgctgaagcc
     2401 agttaccttc ggaaaaagag ttggtagctc ttgatccggc aaacaaacca ccgctggtag
     2461 cggtggtttt tttgtttgca agcagcagat tacgcgcaga aaaaaaggat ctcaagaaga
     2521 tcctttgatc ttttctacgg ggtctgacgc tcagtggaac gaaaactcac gttaagggat
     2581 tttggtcatg agattatcaa aaaggatctt cacctagatc cttttaaatt aaaaatgaag
     2641 ttttaaatca atctaaagta tatatgagta aacttggtct gacagttacc aatgcttaat
     2701 cagtgaggca cctatctcag cgatctgtct atttcgttca tccatagttg catttaaatt
     2761 tccgaactct ccaaggccct cgtcggaaaa tcttcaaacc tttcgtccga tccatcttgc
     2821 aggctacctc tcgaacgaac tatcgcaagt ctcttggccg gccttgcgcc ttggctattg
     2881 cttggcagcg cctatcgcca ggtattactc caatcccgaa tatccgagat cgggatcacc
     2941 cgagagaagt tcaacctaca tcctcaatcc cgatctatcc gagatccgag gaatatcgaa
     3001 atcggggcgc gcctggcctc cgcgccgggt tttggcgcct cccgcgggcg cccccctcgt
     3061 cacggcgagc gctgccacgt cagacgaagg gcgcaggagc gtcctgatcc ttccgcccgg
     3121 acgctcagga cagcggcccg ctgctcataa gactcggcct tagaacccca gtatcagcag
     3181 aaggacattt taggacggga cttgggtgac tctagggcac tggttttctt tccagagagc
     3241 ggaacaggcg aggaaaagta gtcccttctc ggcgattctg cggagggatc tccgtggggc
     3301 ggtgaacgcc gatgattata taaggacgcg ccgggtgtgg cacagctagt tccgtcgcag
     3361 ccgggatttg ggtcgcggtt cttgtttgtg gatcgctgtg atcgtcactt ggtgagtagc
     3421 gggctgctgg gctggccggg gctttcgtgg ccgccgggcc gctcggtggg acggaagcgt
     3481 gtggagagac cgccaagggc tgtagtctgg gtccgcgagc aaggttgccc tgaactgggg
     3541 gttgggggga gcgcagcaaa atggcggctg ttcccgagtc ttgaatggaa gacgcttgtg
     3601 aggcgggctg tgaggtcgtt gaaacaaggt ggggggcatg gtgggcggca agaacccaag
     3661 gtcttgagcc cttcgctaat gcgggaaagc tcttattcgg gtgagatggg ctgggcacca
     3721 tctggggacc ctgacgtgaa gtttgtcact gactggagaa ctcggtttgt cgtctgttgc
     3781 gggggcggca gttatggcgg tgccgttggg cagtgcaccc gtacctttgg gagcgcgcgc
     3841 cctcgtcgtg tcgtgacgtc acccgttctg ttggcttata atgcagggtg gggccacctg
     3901 ccggtaggtg tgcggtaggc ttttctccgt cgcaggacgc agggttcggg cctagggtag
     3961 gctctcctga atcgacaggc gccggacctc tggtgagggg agggataagt gaggcgtcag
     4021 tttctttggt cggttttatg tacctatctt cttaagtagc tgaagctccg gttttgaact
     4081 atgcgctcgg ggttggcgag tgtgttttgt gaagtttttt aggcaccttt tgaaatgtaa
     4141 tcatttgggt caatatgtaa ttttcagtgt tagacttgta aattgtccgc taaattctgg
     4201 ccgtttttgg cttttttgtt agacaacatg accgagtaca agcccacggt gcgcctcgcc
     4261 acccgcgacg acgtccccag ggccgtacgc accctcgccg ccgcgttcgc cgactacccc
     4321 gccacgcgcc acaccgtcga tccggaccgc cacatcgagc gggtcaccga gctgcaagaa
     4381 ctcttcctca cgcgcgtcgg gctcgacatc ggcaaggtgt gggtcgcgga cgacggcgcc
     4441 gcggtggcgg tctggaccac gccggagagc gtcgaagcgg gggcggtgtt cgccgagatc
     4501 ggcccgcgca tggccgagtt gagcggttcc cggctggccg cgcagcaaca gatggagggc
     4561 ctcctggcgc cgcaccggcc caaggagccc gcgtggttcc tggccaccgt cggcgtctcg
     4621 cccgaccacc agggcaaggg tctgggcagc gccgtcgtgc tccccggagt ggaggccgcc
     4681 gagcgcgccg gggtgcccgc cttcctggag acctccgcgc cccgcaacct ccccttctac
     4741 gagcggctcg gcttcaccgt caccgccgac gtcgaggtgc ccgaaggacc gcgcacctgg
     4801 tgcatgaccc gcaagcccgg tgcctaggct agtatgtaag cctagtctta gataataaaa
     4861 tcgctatcca tcgaagatgg atgtgtgttg gttttttgtg tgtgtaacgc taggcgcgcc
     4921 tggtgtaccg agaacgatcc tctcagtgcg agtctcgacg atccatatcg ttgcttggca
     4981 gtcagccagt cggaatccag cttgggaccc aggaagtcca atcgtcagat attgtactca
     5041 agcctggtca cggcagcgta ccgatctgtt taaacctaga tattgatagt ctgatcggtc
     5101 aacgtataat cgagtcctag cttttgcaaa catctatcaa gagacaggat cagcaggagg
     5161 ctttcgcatg agtattcaac atttccgtgt cgcccttatt cccttttttg cggcattttg
     5221 ccttcctgtt tttgctcacc cagaaacgct ggtgaaagta aaagatgctg aagatcagtt
     5281 gggtgcgcga gtgggttaca tcgaactgga tctcaacagc ggtaagatcc ttgagagttt
     5341 tcgccccgaa gaacgctttc caatgatgag cacttttaaa gttctgctat gtggcgcggt
     5401 attatcccgt attgacgccg ggcaagagca actcggtcgc cgcatacact attctcagaa
     5461 tgacttggtt gagtattcac cagtcacaga aaagcatctt acggatggca tgacagtaag
     5521 agaattatgc agtgctgcca taaccatgag tgataacact gcggccaact tacttctgac
     5581 aacgattgga ggaccgaagg agctaaccgc ttttttgcac aacatggggg atcatgtaac
     5641 tcgccttgat cgttgggaac cggagctgaa tgaagccata ccaaacgacg agcgtgacac
     5701 cacgatgcct gtagcaatgg caacaacctt gcgtaaacta ttaactggcg aactacttac
     5761 tctagcttcc cggcaacagt tgatagactg gatggaggcg gataaagttg caggaccact
     5821 tctgcgctcg gcccttccgg ctggctggtt tattgctgat aaatctggag ccggtgagcg
     5881 tgggtctcgc ggtatcattg cagcactggg gccagatggt aagccctccc gtatcgtagt
     5941 tatctacacg acggggagtc aggcaactat ggatgaacga aatagacaga tcgctgagat
     6001 aggtgcctca ctgattaagc attggtaacc gattctaggt gcattggcgc agaaaaaaat
     6061 gcctgatgcg acgctgcgcg tcttatactc ccacatatgc cagattcagc aacggatacg
     6121 gcttccccaa cttgcccact tccatacgtg tcctccttac cagaaattta tccttaagat
     6181 cgtttaaact cgactctggc tctatcgaat ctccgtcgtt tcgagcttac gcgaacagcc
     6241 gtggcgctca tttgctcgtc gggcatcgaa tctcgtcagc tatcgtcagc ttaccttttt
     6301 ggcagcgatc gcggctcccg acatcttgga ccattagctc cacaggtatc ttcttccctc
     6361 tagtggtcat aacagcagct tcagctacct ctcaattcaa aaaacccctc aagacccgtt
     6421 tagaggcccc aaggggttat gctatcaatc gttgcgttac acacacaaaa aaccaacaca
     6481 catccatctt cgatggatag cgattttatt atctaactgc tgatcgagtg tagccagatc
     6541 tagtaatcaa ttacggggtc attagttcat agcccatata tggagttccg cgttacataa
     6601 cttacggtaa atggcccgcc tggctgaccg cccaacgacc cccgcccatt gacgtcaata
     6661 atgacgtatg ttcccatagt aacgccaata gggactttcc attgacgtca atgggtggag
     6721 tatttacggt aaactgccca cttggcagta catcaagtgt atcatatgcc aagtacgccc
     6781 cctattgacg tcaatgacgg taaatggccc gcctggcatt atgcccagta catgacctta
     6841 tgggactttc ctacttggca gtacatctac gtattagtca tcgctattac catgctgatg
     6901 cggttttggc agtacatcaa tgggcgtgga tagcggtttg actcacgggg atttccaagt
     6961 ctccacccca ttgacgtcaa tgggagtttg ttttggcacc aaaatcaacg ggactttcca
     7021 aaatgtcgta acaactccgc cccattgacg caaatgggcg gtaggcgtgt acggtgggag
     7081 gtctatataa gcagagctgg tttagtgaac cgtcagatca gatctttgtc gatcctacca
     7141 tccactcgac acacccgcca gcggccgc
//
